>Addgene plasmid #114128 | pDEST-FRT/TO-eGFP-REV7 | depositor full sequence | sequence record 215844 | pDEST-FRT/TO-eGFP-REV7 sequence 6497 bps
GACGGATCGGGAGATCTCCCGATCCCCTATGGTGCACTCTCAGTACAATCTGCTCTGATGCCGCATAGTT
AAGCCAGTATCTGCTCCCTGCTTGTGTGTTGGAGGTCGCTGAGTAGTGCGCGAGCAAAATTTAAGCTACA
ACAAGGCAAGGCTTGACCGACAATTGCATGAAGAATCTGCTTAGGGTTAGGCGTTTTGCGCTGCTTCGCG
ATGTACGGGCCAGATATACGCGTTGACATTGATTATTGACTAGTTATTAATAGTAATCAATTACGGGGTC
ATTAGTTCATAGCCCATATATGGAGTTCCGCGTTACATAACTTACGGTAAATGGCCCGCCTGGCTGACCG
CCCAACGACCCCCGCCCATTGACGTCAATAATGACGTATGTTCCCATAGTAACGCCAATAGGGACTTTCC
ATTGACGTCAATGGGTGGAGTATTTACGGTAAACTGCCCACTTGGCAGTACATCAAGTGTATCATATGCC
AAGTACGCCCCCTATTGACGTCAATGACGGTAAATGGCCCGCCTGGCATTATGCCCAGTACATGACCTTA
TGGGACTTTCCTACTTGGCAGTACATCTACGTATTAGTCATCGCTATTACCATGGTGATGCGGTTTTGGC
AGTACATCAATGGGCGTGGATAGCGGTTTGACTCACGGGGATTTCCAAGTCTCCACCCCATTGACGTCAA
TGGGAGTTTGTTTTGGCACCAAAATCAACGGGACTTTCCAAAATGTCGTAACAACTCCGCCCCATTGACG
CAAATGGGCGGTAGGCGTGTACGGTGGGAGGTCTATATAAGCAGAGCTCTCCCTATCAGTGATAGAGATC
TCCCTATCAGTGATAGAGATCGTCGACGAGCTCGTTTAGTGAACCGTCAGATCGCCTGGAGACGCCATCC
ACGCTGTTTTGACCTCCATAGAAGACACCGGGACCGATCCAGCCTCCGGACTCTAGCGTTTAAACTTAAG
CTTGGTACCATGGTGAGCAAGGGCGAGGAGCTGTTCACCGGGGTGGTGCCCATCCTGGTCGAGCTGGACG
GCGACGTAAACGGCCACAAGTTCAGCGTGTCCGGCGAGGGCGAGGGCGATGCCACCTACGGCAAGCTGAC
CCTGAAGTTCATCTGCACCACCGGCAAGCTGCCCGTGCCCTGGCCCACCCTCGTGACCACCCTGACCTAC
GGCGTGCAGTGCTTCAGCCGCTACCCCGACCACATGAAGCAGCACGACTTCTTCAAGTCCGCCATGCCCG
AAGGCTACGTCCAGGAGCGCACCATCTTCTTCAAGGACGACGGCAACTACAAGACCCGCGCCGAGGTGAA
GTTCGAGGGCGACACCCTGGTGAACCGCATCGAGCTGAAGGGCATCGACTTCAAGGAGGACGGCAACATC
CTGGGGCACAAGCTGGAGTACAACTACAACAGCCACAACGTCTATATCATGGCCGACAAGCAGAAGAACG
GCATCAAGGTGAACTTCAAGATCCGCCACAACATCGAGGACGGCAGCGTGCAGCTCGCCGACCACTACCA
GCAGAACACCCCCATCGGCGACGGCCCCGTGCTGCTGCCCGACAACCACTACCTGAGCACCCAGTCCGCC
CTGAGCAAAGACCCCAACGAGAAGCGCGATCACATGGTCCTGCTGGAGTTCGTGACCGCCGCCGGGATCA
CTCTCGGCATGGACGAGCTGTACAAGGGCGCGCCCACAAGTTTGTACAAAAAAGCAGGCTCCACCATGAC
CACGCTCACACGACAAGACCTCAACTTTGGCCAAGTGGTGGCCGATGTGCTCTGCGAGTTCCTGGAGGTG
GCTGTGCATCTCATCCTCTACGTGCGCGAGGTCTACCCCGTGGGCATCTTCCAGAAACGCAAGAAGTACA
ACGTGCCGGTCCAGATGTCCTGCCACCCGGAGCTGAATCAGTATATCCAGGACACGCTGCACTGCGTCAA
GCCACTCCTGGAGAAGAATGATGTGGAGAAAGTGGTGGTGGTGATTTTGGATAAAGAGCACCGCCCAGTG
GAGAAATTCGTCTTTGAGATCACCCAGCCTCCACTGCTGTCCATCAGCTCAGACTCGCTGTTGTCTCATG
TGGAGCAGCTGCTCCGGGCCTTCATCCTGAAGATCAGCGTGTGCGATGCCGTCCTGGACCACAACCCCCC
AGGCTGTACCTTCACAGTCCTGGTGCACACGAGAGAAGCCGCCACTCGCAACATGGAGAAGATCCAGGTC
ATCAAGGATTTCCCCTGGATCCTGGCGGATGAGCAGGATGTCCACATGCATGACCCCCGGCTGATACCAC
TAAAAACCATGACGTCGGACATTTTAAAGATGCAGCTTTACGTGGAAGAGCGCGCTCATAAAGGCAGCTA
GGACCCAGCTTTCTTGTACAAAGTGGTGTGACTCGAGTCTAGAGGGCCCGTTTAAACCCGCTGATCAGCC
TCGACTGTGCCTTCTAGTTGCCAGCCATCTGTTGTTTGCCCCTCCCCCGTGCCTTCCTTGACCCTGGAAG
GTGCCACTCCCACTGTCCTTTCCTAATAAAATGAGGAAATTGCATCGCATTGTCTGAGTAGGTGTCATTC
TATTCTGGGGGGTGGGGTGGGGCAGGACAGCAAGGGGGAGGATTGGGAAGACAATAGCAGGCATGCTGGG
GATGCGGTGGGCTCTATGGCTTCTGAGGCGGAAAGAACCAGCTGGGGCTCTAGGGGGTATCCCC
[124 nt withheld, positions 2725-2848]
C
[91 nt withheld, positions 2850-2940]
AGGGTGATGGTTCACGTACCTAGAAGTTCCTATTCCGAAGTTCCTATTCTCTAGAAAGTATAGGAACTTC
CTTGGCCAAAAAGCCTGAACTCACCGCGACGTCTGTCGAGAAGTTTCTGATCGAAAAGTTCGACAGCGTC
TCCGACCTGATGCAGCTCTCGGAGGGCGAAGAATCTCGTGCTTTCAGCTTCGATGTAGGAGGGCGTGGAT
ATGTCCTGCGGGTAAATAGCTGCGCCGATGGTTTCTACAAAGATCGTTATGTTTATCGGCACTTTGCATC
GGCCGCGCTCCCGATTCCGGAAGTGCTTGACATTGGGGAATTCAGCGAGAGCCTGACCTATTGCATCTCC
CGCCGTGCACAGGGTGTCACGTTGCAAGACCTGCCTGAAACCGAACTGCCCGCTGTTCTGCAGCCGGTCG
CGGAGGCCATGGATGCGATCGCTGCGGCCGATCTTAGCCAGACGAGCGGGTTCGGCCCATTCGGACCGCA
AGGAATCGGTCAATACACTACATGGCGTGATTTCATATGCGCGATTGCTGATCCCCATGTGTATCACTGG
CAAACTGTGATGGACGACACCGTCAGTGCGTCCGTCGCGCAGGCTCTCGATGAGCTGATGCTTTGGGCCG
AGGACTGCCCCGAAGTCCGGCACCTCGTGCACGCGGATTTCGGCTCCAACAATGTCCTGACGGACAATGG
CCGCATAACAGCGGTCATTGACTGGAGCGAGGCGATGTTCGGGGATTCCCAATACGAGGTCGCCAACATC
TTCTTCTGGAGGCCGTGGTTGGCTTGTATGGAGCAGCAGACGCGCTACTTCGAGCGGAGGCATCCGGAGC
TTGCAGGATCGCCGCGGCTCCGGGCGTATATGCTCCGCATTGGTCTTGACCAACTCTATCAGAGCTTGGT
TGACGGCAATTTCGATGATGCAGCTTGGGCGCAGGGTCGATGCGACGCAATCGTCCGATCCGGAGCCGGG
ACTGTCGGGCGTACACAAATCGCCCGCAGAAGCGCGGCCGTCTGGACCGATGGCTGTGTAGAAGTACTCG
CCGATAGTGGAAACCGACGCCCCAGCACTCGTCCGAGGGCAAAGGAATAGCACGTACTACGAGATTTCGA
TTCCACCGCCGCCTTCTATGAAAGGTTGGGCTTCGGAATCGTTTTCCGGGACGCCGGCTGGATGATCCTC
CAGCGCGGGGATCTCATGCTGGAGTTCTTCGCCCACCCCAACTTGTTTATTGCAGCTTATAATGGTTACA
AATAAAGCAATAGCATCACAAATTTCACAAATAAAGCATTTTTTTCACTGCATTCTAGTTGTGGTTTGTC
CAAACTCATCAATGTATCTTATCATGTCTGTATACCGTCGACCTCTAGCTAGAGCTTGGCGTAATCATGG
TCATAGCTGTTTCCTGTGTGAAATTGTTATCCGCTCACAATTCCACACAACATACGAGCCGGAAGCATAA
AGTGTAAAGCCTGGGGTGCCTAATGAGTGAGCTAACTCACATTAATTGCGTTGCGCTCACTGCCCGCTTT
CCAGTCGGGAAACCTGTCGTGCCAGCTGCATTAATGAATCGGCCAACGCGCGGGGAGAGGCGGTTTGCGT
ATTGGGCGCTCTTCCGCTTCCTCGCTCACTGACTCGCTGCGCTCGGTCGTTCGGCTGCGGCGAGCGGTAT
CAGCTCACTCAAAGGCGGTAATACGGTTATCCACAGAATCAGGGGATAACGCAGGAAAGAACATGTGAGC
AAAAGGCCAGCAAAAGGCCAGGAACCGTAAAAAGGCCGCGTTGCTGGCGTTTTTCCATAGGCTCCGCCCC
CCTGACGAGCATCACAAAAATCGACGCTCAAGTCAGAGGTGGCGAAACCCGACAGGACTATAAAGATACC
AGGCGTTTCCCCCTGGAAGCTCCCTCGTGCGCTCTCCTGTTCCGACCCTGCCGCTTACCGGATACCTGTC
CGCCTTTCTCCCTTCGGGAAGCGTGGCGCTTTCTCATAGCTCACGCTGTAGGTATCTCAGTTCGGTGTAG
GTCGTTCGCTCCAAGCTGGGCTGTGTGCACGAACCCCCCGTTCAGCCCGACCGCTGCGCCTTATCCGGTA
ACTATCGTCTTGAGTCCAACCCGGTAAGACACGACTTATCGCCACTGGCAGCAGCCACTGGTAACAGGAT
TAGCAGAGCGAGGTATGTAGGCGGTGCTACAGAGTTCTTGAAGTGGTGGCCTAACTACGGCTACACTAGA
AGAACAGTATTTGGTATCTGCGCTCTGCTGAAGCCAGTTACCTTCGGAAAAAGAGTTGGTAGCTCTTGAT
CCGGCAAACAAACCACCGCTGGTAGCGGTGGTTTTTTTGTTTGCAAGCAGCAGATTACGCGCAGAAAAAA
AGGATCTCAAGAAGATCCTTTGATCTTTTCTACGGGGTCTGACGCTCAGTGGAACGAAAACTCACGTTAA
GGGATTTTGGTCATGAGATTATCAAAAAGGATCTTCACCTAGATCCTTTTAAATTAAAAATGAAGTTTTA
AATCAATCTAAAGTATATATGAGTAAACTTGGTCTGACAGTTACCAATGCTTAATCAGTGAGGCACCTAT
CTCAGCGATCTGTCTATTTCGTTCATCCATAGTTGCCTGACTCCCCGTCGTGTAGATAACTACGATACGG
GAGGGCTTACCATCTGGCCCCAGTGCTGCAATGATACCGCGAGACCCACGCTCACCGGCTCCAGATTTAT
CAGCAATAAACCAGCCAGCCGGAAGGGCCGAGCGCAGAAGTGGTCCTGCAACTTTATCCGCCTCCATCCA
GTCTATTAATTGTTGCCGGGAAGCTAGAGTAAGTAGTTCGCCAGTTAATAGTTTGCGCAACGTTGTTGCC
ATTGCTACAGGCATCGTGGTGTCACGCTCGTCGTTTGGTATGGCTTCATTCAGCTCCGGTTCCCAACGAT
CAAGGCGAGTTACATGATCCCCCATGTTGTGCAAAAAAGCGGTTAGCTCCTTCGGTCCTCCGATCGTTGT
CAGAAGTAAGTTGGCCGCAGTGTTATCACTCATGGTTATGGCAGCACTGCATAATTCTCTTACTGTCATG
CCATCCGTAAGATGCTTTTCTGTGACTGGTGAGTACTCAACCAAGTCATTCTGAGAATAGTGTATGCGGC
GACCGAGTTGCTCTTGCCCGGCGTCAATACGGGATAATACCGCGCCACATAGCAGAACTTTAAAAGTGCT
CATCATTGGAAAACGTTCTTCGGGGCGAAAACTCTCAAGGATCTTACCGCTGTTGAGATCCAGTTCGATG
TAACCCACTCGTGCACCCAACTGATCTTCAGCATCTTTTACTTTCACCAGCGTTTCTGGGTGAGCAAAAA
CAGGAAGGCAAAATGCCGCAAAAAAGGGAATAAGGGCGACACGGAAATGTTGAATACTCATACTCTTCCT
TTTTCAATATTATTGAAGCATTTATCAGGGTTATTGTCTCATGAGCGGATACATATTTGAATGTATTTAG
AAAAATAAACAAATAGGGGTTCCGCGCACATTTCCCCGAAAAGTGCCACCTGACGTC
Features (pLannotate 1.2.2; 24 found; start..end, strand, type, name):
     28..80      -  misc_feature   bom (fragment): basis of mobility region from pBR322
    235..614     +  enhancer       CMV enhancer: human cytomegalovirus immediate early enhancer
    615..818     +  promoter       CMV promoter: human cytomegalovirus (CMV) immediate early promoter
    820..839     +  promoter       PLtetO-1 promoter (fragment): modified phage lambda PL promoter with tet operator sites (Lutz and Bujard, 1997)
    841..860     +  promoter       PLtetO-1 promoter (fragment): modified phage lambda PL promoter with tet operator sites (Lutz and Bujard, 1997)
    868..901     +  promoter       TRE3GV promoter (fragment): 3rd-generation Tet-responsive promoter that can be activated by binding of Tet-On® 3G, optimized for retroviral and lentiviral vectors
    990..1706    +  CDS            EGFP: EGFP is a basic (constitutively fluorescent) green fluorescent protein published in 1996, derived from Aequorea victoria. It is reported to be a rapidly-maturing weak dimer with moderate acid sensitivity.
   1716..1740    +  protein_bind   attB1: mutant version of attB; recombination site for the Gateway® BP reaction BP Clonase™
   1746..2378    +  CDS            MAD2L2: MD2L2_HUMAN - Also known as MAD2B, REV7. Experimental evidence at protein level: Swiss-Prot protein existence level 1. Adapter protein able to interact with different proteins and involved in different biological processes (PubMed:11459825, PubMed:11459826, PubMed:17719540, PubMed:17296730, PubMed:19443654, PubMed:29656893). Mediates the interaction between the error-prone DNA polymerase zeta catalytic subunit REV3L and the inserter polymerase REV1, thereby mediating the second polymerase switching in translesion DNA synthesis (PubMed:20164194). Translesion DNA synthesis releases the replicati
   2383..2407    -  protein_bind   attB2: mutant version of attB; recombination site for the Gateway® BP reaction BP Clonase™
   2455..2679    +  polyA_signal   bGH poly(A) signal: bovine growth hormone polyadenylation signal
   2683..2704    +  promoter       SV40 promoter (fragment): SV40 enhancer and early promoter
   2725..2958    +  rep_origin     f1 ori (fragment) (sequence partly withheld): f1 bacteriophage origin of replication; arrow indicates direction of (+) strand synthesis
   2963..3010    +  protein_bind   FRT: FLP-mediated recombination occurs in the 8-bp core sequence TCTAGAAA (Turan and Bode, 2011). FLP recombinase from the Saccharomyces cerevisiae 2μ plasmid
   3018..4040    +  CDS            HygR: aminoglycoside phosphotransferase from E. coli; aph(4)-Ia; confers resistance to hygromycin
   4050..4175    +  CDS            ble (fragment): BLE_KLEPN - Experimental evidence at protein level: Swiss-Prot protein existence level 1. Binding protein with a strong affinity to the bleomycin family of antibiotics. Binds to CL990; an antimitotic-antibiotic compound. From Klebsiella pneumoniae.
   4170..4291    +  polyA_signal   SV40 poly(A) signal: SV40 polyadenylation signal
   4364..4380    -  protein_bind   lac operator: The lac repressor binds to the lac operator to inhibit transcription in E. coli. This inhibition can be relieved by adding lactose or isopropyl-β-D-thiogalactopyranoside (IPTG). lac repressor encoded by lacI
   4388..4418    -  promoter       lac promoter: promoter for the E. coli lac operon
   4433..4454    -  protein_bind   CAP binding site: CAP binding activates transcription in the presence of cAMP. E. coli catabolite activator protein
   4467..4559    -  CDS            lacI (fragment): lac repressor; lacI; The lac repressor binds to the lac operator to inhibit transcription in E. coli. This inhibition can be relieved by adding lactose or isopropyl-β-D-thiogalactopyranoside (IPTG).
   4742..5330    -  rep_origin     ori: high-copy-number ColE1/pMB1/pBR322/pUC origin of replication
   5501..6361    -  CDS            AmpR: β-lactamase; bla; confers resistance to ampicillin, carbenicillin, and related antibiotics
   6362..6466    -  promoter       AmpR promoter: bla
