>Addgene plasmid #114128 | pDEST-FRT/TO-eGFP-REV7 | addgene full sequence | sequence record 218413 | Addgene NGS Result
GTGATGCGGTTTTGGCAGTACATCAATGGGCGTGGATAGCGGTTTGACTCACGGGGATTTCCAAGTCTCC
ACCCCATTGACGTCAATGGGAGTTTGTTTTGGCACCAAAATCAACGGGACTTTCCAAAATGTCGTAACAA
CTCCGCCCCATTGACGCAAATGGGCGGTAGGCGTGTACGGTGGGAGGTCTATATAAGCAGAGCTCTCCCT
ATCAGTGATAGAGATCTCCCTATCAGTGATAGAGATCGTCGACGAGCTCGTTTAGTGAACCGTCAGATCG
CCTGGAGACGCCATCCACGCTGTTTTGACCTCCATAGAAGACACCGGGACCGATCCAGCCTCCGGACTCT
AGCGTTTAAACTTAAGCTTGGTACCATGGTGAGCAAGGGCGAGGAGCTGTTCACCGGGGTGGTGCCCATC
CTGGTCGAGCTGGACGGCGACGTAAACGGCCACAAGTTCAGCGTGTCCGGCGAGGGCGAGGGCGATGCCA
CCTACGGCAAGCTGACCCTGAAGTTCATCTGCACCACCGGCAAGCTGCCCGTGCCCTGGCCCACCCTCGT
GACCACCCTGACCTACGGCGTGCAGTGCTTCAGCCGCTACCCCGACCACATGAAGCAGCACGACTTCTTC
AAGTCCGCCATGCCCGAAGGCTACGTCCAGGAGCGCACCATCTTCTTCAAGGACGACGGCAACTACAAGA
CCCGCGCCGAGGTGAAGTTCGAGGGCGACACCCTGGTGAACCGCATCGAGCTGAAGGGCATCGACTTCAA
GGAGGACGGCAACATCCTGGGGCACAAGCTGGAGTACAACTACAACAGCCACAACGTCTATATCATGGCC
GACAAGCAGAAGAACGGCATCAAGGTGAACTTCAAGATCCGCCACAACATCGAGGACGGCAGCGTGCAGC
TCGCCGACCACTACCAGCAGAACACCCCCATCGGCGACGGCCCCGTGCTGCTGCCCGACAACCACTACCT
GAGCACCCAGTCCGCCCTGAGCAAAGACCCCAACGAGAAGCGCGATCACATGGTCCTGCTGGAGTTCGTG
ACCGCCGCCGGGATCACTCTCGGCATGGACGAGCTGTACAAGGGCGCGCCCACAAGTTTGTACAAAAAAG
CAGGCTCCACCATGACCACGCTCACACGACAAGACCTCAACTTTGGCCAAGTGGTGGCCGATGTGCTCTG
CGAGTTCCTGGAGGTGGCTGTGCATCTCATCCTCTACGTGCGCGAGGTCTACCCCGTGGGCATCTTCCAG
AAACGCAAGAAGTACAACGTGCCGGTCCAGATGTCCTGCCACCCGGAGCTGAATCAGTATATCCAGGACA
CGCTGCACTGCGTCAAGCCACTCCTGGAGAAGAATGATGTGGAGAAAGTGGTGGTGGTGATTTTGGATAA
AGAGCACCGCCCAGTGGAGAAATTCGTCTTTGAGATCACCCAGCCTCCACTGCTGTCCATCAGCTCAGAC
TCGCTGTTGTCTCATGTGGAGCAGCTGCTCCGGGCCTTCATCCTGAAGATCAGCGTGTGCGATGCCGTCC
TGGACCACAACCCCCCAGGCTGTACCTTCACAGTCCTGGTGCACACGAGAGAAGCCGCCACTCGCAACAT
GGAGAAGATCCAGGTCATCAAGGATTTCCCCTGGATCCTGGCGGATGAGCAGGATGTCCACATGCATGAC
CCCCGGCTGATACCACTAAAAACCATGACGTCGGACATTTTAAAGATGCAGCTTTACGTGGAAGAGCGCG
CTCATAAAGGCAGCTAGGACCCAGCTTTCTTGTACAAAGTGGTGTGACTCGAGTCTAGAGGGCCCGTTTA
AACCCGCTGATCAGCCTCGACTGTGCCTTCTAGTTGCCAGCCATCTGTTGTTTGCCCCTCCCCCGTGCCT
TCCTTGACCCTGGAAGGTGCCACTCCCACTGTCCTTTCCTAATAAAATGAGGAAATTGCATCGCATTGTC
TGAGTAGGTGTCATTCTATTCTGGGGGGTGGGGTGGGGCAGGACAGCAAGGGGGAGGATTGGGAAGACAA
TAGCAGGCATGCTGGGGATGCGGTGGGCTCTATGGCTTCTGAGGCGGAAAGAACCAGCTGGGGCTCTAGG
GGGTATCCCC
[124 nt withheld, positions 2111-2234]
C
[91 nt withheld, positions 2236-2326]
AGGGTGATGGTTCACGTACCTAGAAGTTCCTATTCCGAAGTTCCTATTCTCTAGAAAGTATAGGAACTTC
CTTGGCCAAAAAGCCTGAACTCACCGCGACGTCTGTCGAGAAGTTTCTGATCGAAAAGTTCGACAGCGTC
TCCGACCTGATGCAGCTCTCGGAGGGCGAAGAATCTCGTGCTTTCAGCTTCGATGTAGGAGGGCGTGGAT
ATGTCCTGCGGGTAAATAGCTGCGCCGATGGTTTCTACAAAGATCGTTATGTTTATCGGCACTTTGCATC
GGCCGCGCTCCCGATTCCGGAAGTGCTTGACATTGGGGAGTTCAGCGAGAGCCTGACCTATTGCATCTCC
CGCCGTGCACAGGGTGTCACGTTGCAAGACCTGCCTGAAACCGAACTGCCCGCTGTTCTGCAGCCGGTCG
CGGAGGCCATGGATGCGATCGCTGCGGCCGATCTTAGCCAGACGAGCGGGTTCGGCCCATTCGGACCGCA
AGGAATCGGTCAATACACTACATGGCGTGATTTCATATGCGCGATTGCTGATCCCCATGTGTATCACTGG
CAAACTGTGATGGACGACACCGTCAGTGCGTCCGTCGCGCAGGCTCTCGATGAGCTGATGCTTTGGGCCG
AGGACTGCCCCGAAGTCCGGCACCTCGTGCACGCGGATTTCGGCTCCAACAATGTCCTGACGGACAATGG
CCGCATAACAGCGGTCATTGACTGGAGCGAGGCGATGTTCGGGGATTCCCAATACGAGGTCGCCAACATC
TTCTTCTGGAGGCCGTGGTTGGCTTGTATGGAGCAGCAGACGCGCTACTTCGAGCGGAGGCATCCGGAGC
TTGCAGGATCGCCGCGGCTCCGGGCGTATATGCTCCGCATTGGTCTTGACCAACTCTATCAGAGCTTGGT
TGACGGCAATTTCGATGATGCAGCTTGGGCGCAGGGTCGATGCGACGCAATCGTCCGATCCGGAGCCGGG
ACTGTCGGGCGTACACAAATCGCCCGCAGAAGCGCGGCCGTCTGGACCGATGGCTGTGTAGAAGTACTCG
CCGATAGTGGAAACCGACGCCCCAGCACTCGTCCGAGGGCAAAGGAATAGCACGTACTACGAGATTTCGA
TTCCACCGCCGCCTTCTATGAAAGGTTGGGCTTCGGAATCGTTTTCCGGGACGCCGGCTGGATGATCCTC
CAGCGCGGGGATCTCATGCTGGAGTTCTTCGCCCACCCCAACTTGTTTATTGCAGCTTATAATGGTTACA
AATAAAGCAATAGCATCACAAATTTCACAAATAAAGCATTTTTTTCACTGCATTCTAGTTGTGGTTTGTC
CAAACTCATCAATGTATCTTATCATGTCTGTATACCGTCGACCTCTAGCTAGAGCTTGGCGTAATCATGG
TCATAGCTGTTTCCTGTGTGAAATTGTTATCCGCTCACAATTCCACACAACATACGAGCCGGAAGCATAA
AGTGTAAAGCCTGGGGTGCCTAATGAGTGAGCTAACTCACATTAATTGCGTTGCGCTCACTGCCCGCTTT
CCAGTCGGGAAACCTGTCGTGCCAGCTGCATTAATGAATCGGCCAACGCGCGGGGAGAGGCGGTTTGCGT
ATTGGGCGCTCTTCCGCTTCCTCGCTCACTGACTCGCTGCGCTCGGTCGTTCGGCTGCGGCGAGCGGTAT
CAGCTCACTCAAAGGCGGTAATACGGTTATCCACAGAATCAGGGGATAACGCAGGAAAGAACATGTGAGC
AAAAGGCCAGCAAAAGGCCAGGAACCGTAAAAAGGCCGCGTTGCTGGCGTTTTTCCATAGGCTCCGCCCC
CCTGACGAGCATCACAAAAATCGACGCTCAAGTCAGAGGTGGCGAAACCCGACAGGACTATAAAGATACC
AGGCGTTTCCCCCTGGAAGCTCCCTCGTGCGCTCTCCTGTTCCGACCCTGCCGCTTACCGGATACCTGTC
CGCCTTTCTCCCTTCGGGAAGCGTGGCGCTTTCTCATAGCTCACGCTGTAGGTATCTCAGTTCGGTGTAG
GTCGTTCGCTCCAAGCTGGGCTGTGTGCACGAACCCCCCGTTCAGCCCGACCGCTGCGCCTTATCCGGTA
ACTATCGTCTTGAGTCCAACCCGGTAAGACACGACTTATCGCCACTGGCAGCAGCCACTGGTAACAGGAT
TAGCAGAGCGAGGTATGTAGGCGGTGCTACAGAGTTCTTGAAGTGGTGGCCTAACTACGGCTACACTAGA
AGAACAGTATTTGGTATCTGCGCTCTGCTGAAGCCAGTTACCTTCGGAAAAAGAGTTGGTAGCTCTTGAT
CCGGCAAACAAACCACCGCTGGTAGCGGTGGTTTTTTTGTTTGCAAGCAGCAGATTACGCGCAGAAAAAA
AGGATCTCAAGAAGATCCTTTGATCTTTTCTACGGGGTCTGACGCTCAGTGGAACGAAAACTCACGTTAA
GGGATTTTGGTCATGAGATTATCAAAAAGGATCTTCACCTAGATCCTTTTAAATTAAAAATGAAGTTTTA
AATCAATCTAAAGTATATATGAGTAAACTTGGTCTGACAGTTACCAATGCTTAATCAGTGAGGCACCTAT
CTCAGCGATCTGTCTATTTCGTTCATCCATAGTTGCCTGACTCCCCGTCGTGTAGATAACTACGATACGG
GAGGGCTTACCATCTGGCCCCAGTGCTGCAATGATACCGCGAGACCCACGCTCACCGGCTCCAGATTTAT
CAGCAATAAACCAGCCAGCCGGAAGGGCCGAGCGCAGAAGTGGTCCTGCAACTTTATCCGCCTCCATCCA
GTCTATTAATTGTTGCCGGGAAGCTAGAGTAAGTAGTTCGCCAGTTAATAGTTTGCGCAACGTTGTTGCC
ATTGCTACAGGCATCGTGGTGTCACGCTCGTCGTTTGGTATGGCTTCATTCAGCTCCGGTTCCCAACGAT
CAAGGCGAGTTACATGATCCCCCATGTTGTGCAAAAAAGCGGTTAGCTCCTTCGGTCCTCCGATCGTTGT
CAGAAGTAAGTTGGCCGCAGTGTTATCACTCATGGTTATGGCAGCACTGCATAATTCTCTTACTGTCATG
CCATCCGTAAGATGCTTTTCTGTGACTGGTGAGTACTCAACCAAGTCATTCTGAGAATAGTGTATGCGGC
GACCGAGTTGCTCTTGCCCGGCGTCAATACGGGATAATACCGCGCCACATAGCAGAACTTTAAAAGTGCT
CATCATTGGAAAACGTTCTTCGGGGCGAAAACTCTCAAGGATCTTACCGCTGTTGAGATCCAGTTCGATG
TAACCCACTCGTGCACCCAACTGATCTTCAGCATCTTTTACTTTCACCAGCGTTTCTGGGTGAGCAAAAA
CAGGAAGGCAAAATGCCGCAAAAAAGGGAATAAGGGCGACACGGAAATGTTGAATACTCATACTCTTCCT
TTTTCAATATTATTGAAGCATTTATCAGGGTTATTGTCTCATGAGCGGATACATATTTGAATGTATTTAG
AAAAATAAACAAATAGGGGTTCCGCGCACATTTCCCCGAAAAGTGCCACCTGACGTCGACGGATCGGGAG
ATCTCCCGATCCCCTATGGTGCACTCTCAGTACAATCTGCTCTGATGCCGCATAGTTAAGCCAGTATCTG
CTCCCTGCTTGTGTGTTGGAGGTCGCTGAGTAGTGCGCGAGCAAAATTTAAGCTACAACAAGGCAAGGCT
TGACCGACAATTGCATGAAGAATCTGCTTAGGGTTAGGCGTTTTGCGCTGCTTCGCGATGTACGGGCCAG
ATATACGCGTTGACATTGATTATTGACTAGTTATTAATAGTAATCAATTACGGGGTCATTAGTTCATAGC
CCATATATGGAGTTCCGCGTTACATAACTTACGGTAAATGGCCCGCCTGGCTGACCGCCCAACGACCCCC
GCCCATTGACGTCAATAATGACGTATGTTCCCATAGTAACGCCAATAGGGACTTTCCATTGACGTCAATG
GGTGGAGTATTTACGGTAAACTGCCCACTTGGCAGTACATCAAGTGTATCATATGCCAAGTACGCCCCCT
ATTGACGTCAATGACGGTAAATGGCCCGCCTGGCATTATGCCCAGTACATGACCTTATGGGACTTTCCTA
CTTGGCAGTACATCTACGTATTAGTCATCGCTATTACCATG
Features (pLannotate 1.2.2; 24 found; start..end, strand, type, name):
      1..204     +  promoter       CMV promoter: human cytomegalovirus (CMV) immediate early promoter
    206..225     +  promoter       PLtetO-1 promoter (fragment): modified phage lambda PL promoter with tet operator sites (Lutz and Bujard, 1997)
    227..246     +  promoter       PLtetO-1 promoter (fragment): modified phage lambda PL promoter with tet operator sites (Lutz and Bujard, 1997)
    254..287     +  promoter       TRE3GV promoter (fragment): 3rd-generation Tet-responsive promoter that can be activated by binding of Tet-On® 3G, optimized for retroviral and lentiviral vectors
    376..1092    +  CDS            EGFP: EGFP is a basic (constitutively fluorescent) green fluorescent protein published in 1996, derived from Aequorea victoria. It is reported to be a rapidly-maturing weak dimer with moderate acid sensitivity.
   1102..1126    +  protein_bind   attB1: mutant version of attB; recombination site for the Gateway® BP reaction BP Clonase™
   1132..1764    +  CDS            MAD2L2: MD2L2_HUMAN - Also known as MAD2B, REV7. Experimental evidence at protein level: Swiss-Prot protein existence level 1. Adapter protein able to interact with different proteins and involved in different biological processes (PubMed:11459825, PubMed:11459826, PubMed:17719540, PubMed:17296730, PubMed:19443654, PubMed:29656893). Mediates the interaction between the error-prone DNA polymerase zeta catalytic subunit REV3L and the inserter polymerase REV1, thereby mediating the second polymerase switching in translesion DNA synthesis (PubMed:20164194). Translesion DNA synthesis releases the replicati
   1769..1793    -  protein_bind   attB2: mutant version of attB; recombination site for the Gateway® BP reaction BP Clonase™
   1841..2065    +  polyA_signal   bGH poly(A) signal: bovine growth hormone polyadenylation signal
   2069..2090    +  promoter       SV40 promoter (fragment): SV40 enhancer and early promoter
   2111..2344    +  rep_origin     f1 ori (fragment) (sequence partly withheld): f1 bacteriophage origin of replication; arrow indicates direction of (+) strand synthesis
   2349..2396    +  protein_bind   FRT: FLP-mediated recombination occurs in the 8-bp core sequence TCTAGAAA (Turan and Bode, 2011). FLP recombinase from the Saccharomyces cerevisiae 2μ plasmid
   2404..3426    +  CDS            HygR: hygromycin B phosphotransferase confers resistance to hygromycin
   3436..3561    +  CDS            ble (fragment): BLE_KLEPN - Experimental evidence at protein level: Swiss-Prot protein existence level 1. Binding protein with a strong affinity to the bleomycin family of antibiotics. Binds to CL990; an antimitotic-antibiotic compound. From Klebsiella pneumoniae.
   3556..3677    +  polyA_signal   SV40 poly(A) signal: SV40 polyadenylation signal
   3750..3766    -  protein_bind   lac operator: The lac repressor binds to the lac operator to inhibit transcription in E. coli. This inhibition can be relieved by adding lactose or isopropyl-β-D-thiogalactopyranoside (IPTG). lac repressor encoded by lacI
   3774..3804    -  promoter       lac promoter: promoter for the E. coli lac operon
   3819..3840    -  protein_bind   CAP binding site: CAP binding activates transcription in the presence of cAMP. E. coli catabolite activator protein
   3853..3945    -  CDS            lacI (fragment): lac repressor; lacI; The lac repressor binds to the lac operator to inhibit transcription in E. coli. This inhibition can be relieved by adding lactose or isopropyl-β-D-thiogalactopyranoside (IPTG).
   4128..4716    -  rep_origin     ori: high-copy-number ColE1/pMB1/pBR322/pUC origin of replication
   4887..5747    -  CDS            AmpR: β-lactamase; bla; confers resistance to ampicillin, carbenicillin, and related antibiotics
   5748..5852    -  promoter       AmpR promoter: bla
   5911..5963    -  misc_feature   bom (fragment): basis of mobility region from pBR322
   6118..6497    +  enhancer       CMV enhancer: human cytomegalovirus immediate early enhancer
