[The description below was written by a language model from this plasmid's Addgene catalogue record and pLannotate feature annotations shown in this document.]
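Description:
pDEST-FRT/TO-eGFP-REV7 is a 6.5 kb mammalian expression plasmid for tetracycline-inducible expression and site-specific genomic integration of human REV7 (MAD2L2, also known as MAD2B, POLZ2 or FANCV) fused at its N terminus to eGFP. It is propagated in E. coli through a high-copy ColE1/pUC-type origin with ampicillin selection (AmpR under its own bla promoter). The two annotated sequence records, one from the depositor and one from repository sequencing, have the same length and the same set of features and differ only in their starting coordinate.

The expression cassette uses the CMV enhancer and promoter followed by two short tet operator matches, which corresponds to the CMV/TetO2 promoter named in the record. Transcription is therefore held off in cells that express the Tet repressor and switched on by adding tetracycline or doxycycline. Downstream lies the EGFP coding sequence, then the 633 bp REV7 open reading frame flanked by attB1 and attB2 sites. These sites remain from the Gateway recombination that transferred the ORFeome-derived clone into the destination backbone. A bovine growth hormone polyadenylation signal ends the transcript.

Beyond this cassette, an FRT site sits directly upstream of a hygromycin resistance gene that has an SV40 poly(A) signal but no annotated promoter of its own. This layout is typical of FLP-mediated integration systems, in which recombination into a genomic FRT landing site places the marker behind a resident promoter, so that hygromycin resistance reports correct single-copy insertion. The plasmid suits the generation of isogenic, inducible eGFP-REV7 cell lines for localisation or interaction studies. It was deposited in connection with work on the shieldin complex in 53BP1-dependent DNA repair.
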