Addgene plasmid #114128: pDEST-FRT/TO-eGFP-REV7
Purpose: Expresses N-terminally tagged eGFP-REV7 in mammalian cells
Depositing lab: Daniel Durocher. Publication: The shieldin complex mediates 53BP1-dependent DNA repair. Noordermeer SM, Adam S, Setiaputra D, Barazas M, Pettitt SJ, Ling AK, Olivieri M, Alvarez-Quilon A, Moatti N, Zimmermann M, Annunziato S, Krastev DB, Song F, Brandsma I, Frankum J, Brough R, Sherker A, Landry S, Szilard RK, Munro MM, McEwan A, Goullet de Rugy T, Lin ZY, Hart T, Moffat J, Gingras AC, Martin A, van Attikum H, Jonkers J, Lord CJ, Rottenberg S, Durocher D. Nature. 2018 Aug;560(7716):117-121. doi: 10.1038/s41586-018-0340-7. Epub 2018 Jul 18. PubMed 30022168.
Backbone
  Vector backbone: pDEST-FRT/TO-eGFP
  Backbone size w/o insert (bp): 5864
  Total vector size (bp): 6497
  Vector type: Mammalian Expression ; Genomic integration, tetracycline inducible
  Selectable markers: Hygromycin
Growth in bacteria
  Bacterial resistance: Ampicillin, 100 μg/mL
  Growth temperature: 37°C
  Growth strain: DH5alpha
  Copy number: Unknown
Gene/Insert
  Gene/Insert name: REV7
  Species: H. sapiens (human)
  Insert size (bp): 633
  Entrez Gene: MAD2L2 (a.k.a. FANCV, MAD2B, POLZ2, REV7)
  Promoter: CMV/TetO2
  Tag / fusion protein: eGFP (N terminal on backbone)
  Cloning method: Gateway Cloning
  Sequencing primers: 5′ EGFP-C; 3′ BGH Reverse
Resource information
  A portion of this plasmid was derived from a plasmid made by: ORFeome
Terms and licenses: Academic/Nonprofit Terms; Industry Terms: Not Available to Industry
How to cite: pDEST-FRT/TO-eGFP-REV7 was a gift from Daniel Durocher (Addgene plasmid # 114128 ; http://n2t.net/addgene:114128 ; RRID:Addgene_114128)
